Addgene plasmid #222557: pPB-cT3G-cERP2-MSX1
Purpose: PiggyBac transposon plasmid for doxycycline inducible expression of MSX1
Depositing lab: George Church. Depositing organization: Harvard Medical School. Publication: Induction of Meiosis from Human Pluripotent Stem Cells. Pierson Smela M, Adams J, Ma C, Breimann L, Widocki U, Shioda T, Church GM. bioRxiv 2024.05.31.596483 10.1101/2024.05.31.596483.
Backbone
  Vector backbone: pPB-cT3G-cERP2
  Vector type: Mammalian Expression
  Selectable markers: Puromycin
Growth in bacteria
  Bacterial resistance: Ampicillin, 100 μg/mL
  Growth temperature: 37°C
  Growth strain: DH5alpha
  Copy number: High Copy
Gene/Insert
  Gene/Insert name: MSX1
  Species: H. sapiens (human)
  Entrez Gene: MSX1 (a.k.a. ECTD3, HOX7, HYD1, STHAG1)
  Cloning method: Gateway Cloning
Terms and licenses: Academic/Nonprofit Terms; Industry Terms: Not Available to Industry
Depositor comments: Please visit https://doi.org/10.1101/2024.05.31.596483 for bioRxiv preprint.
How to cite: pPB-cT3G-cERP2-MSX1 was a gift from George Church (Addgene plasmid # 222557 ; http://n2t.net/addgene:222557 ; RRID:Addgene_222557)
