[The description below was written by a language model from this plasmid's Addgene catalogue record and pLannotate feature annotations shown in this document.]
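Description:
pPB-cT3G-cERP2-MSX1 is a mammalian expression plasmid built on the pPB-cT3G-cERP2 backbone and described as a PiggyBac transposon vector, meaning its cargo is intended to be integrated into the host genome by PiggyBac transposase supplied separately. The automated feature table does not annotate the transposon terminal repeats, so their positions cannot be stated from the record. In bacteria the plasmid is maintained at high copy through a ColE1/pUC-type origin and selected with ampicillin via the β-lactamase gene. Short lacZα, lacI, rop and bom fragments, together with the lac promoter and operator, appear to be cloning-vector remnants rather than functional parts.

The payload is an all-in-one doxycycline-inducible system arranged as two divergent units. In one direction, a third-generation Tet-responsive promoter (TRE3G-type tet operators with a minimal promoter) drives the human MSX1 coding sequence, a homeobox transcriptional repressor. The gene was inserted by Gateway cloning and is therefore flanked by attB1 and attB2 sites, followed by an SV40 polyadenylation signal. A very short 3xHA match lies just downstream of attB2, but the record does not indicate whether it is fused in frame. The tiny SNR52 promoter and gRNA scaffold hits are likely spurious annotations. On the opposite strand, a CMV enhancer joined to the EF-1α core promoter drives a reverse tetracycline transactivator (annotated as an rtTA3 fragment with a VP16-derived activation domain), followed by the puromycin N-acetyltransferase gene and a second SV40 poly(A) signal. How the two coding sequences are linked is not annotated. Puromycin therefore selects stably transposed cells, and doxycycline lets the transactivator switch on MSX1. The associated work concerns inducing meiosis from human pluripotent stem cells, consistent with use for inducible transcription factor overexpression in such cells.
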