Features (pLannotate 1.2.2; 27 found; start..end, strand, type, name):
      9..257     +  promoter       TRE3GV promoter (fragment): 3rd-generation Tet-responsive promoter that can be activated by binding of Tet-On® 3G, optimized for retroviral and lentiviral vectors
    264..305     +  promoter       tight TRE promoter (fragment): Tet-responsive promoter PTight, consisting of seven tet operator sequences followed by the minimal CMV promoter
    368..392     +  protein_bind   attB1: mutant version of attB; recombination site for the Gateway® BP reaction BP Clonase™
    399..1307    +  CDS            MSX1: MSX1_HUMAN - Also known as HOX7. Experimental evidence at protein level: Swiss-Prot protein existence level 1. Acts as a transcriptional repressor. May play a role in limb- pattern formation. Acts in cranofacial development and specifically in odontogenesis. Expression in the developing nail bed mesenchyme is important for nail plate thickness and integrity. From Homo sapiens (Human).
   1311..1335    -  protein_bind   attB2: mutant version of attB; recombination site for the Gateway® BP reaction BP Clonase™
   1337..1365    +  CDS            3xHA (fragment): three tandem HA epitope tags
   1403..1425    +  promoter       SNR52 promoter (fragment): promoter for the S. cerevisiae small nucleolar RNA gene SNR52
   1446..1469    +  misc_RNA       gRNA scaffold (fragment): guide RNA scaffold for the Streptococcus pyogenes CRISPR/Cas9 system
   1530..1664    -  polyA_signal   SV40 poly(A) signal: SV40 polyadenylation signal
   1977..2134    +  CDS            lacZα (fragment): LacZα fragment of β-galactosidase; lacZ fragment
   2140..2239    -  misc_feature   bom (fragment): basis of mobility region from pBR322
   2343..2378    -  CDS            rop (fragment): Rop protein, which maintains plasmids at low copy number; rop
   2474..2578    +  promoter       AmpR promoter: bla
   2579..3439    +  CDS            AmpR: β-lactamase; bla; confers resistance to ampicillin, carbenicillin, and related antibiotics
   3610..4198    +  rep_origin     ori: high-copy-number ColE1/pMB1/pBR322/pUC origin of replication
   4381..4473    +  CDS            lacI (fragment): lac repressor; lacI; The lac repressor binds to the lac operator to inhibit transcription in E. coli. This inhibition can be relieved by adding lactose or isopropyl-β-D-thiogalactopyranoside (IPTG).
   4479..4562    +  CDS            lacI (fragment): lac repressor; lacI; The lac repressor binds to the lac operator to inhibit transcription in E. coli. This inhibition can be relieved by adding lactose or isopropyl-β-D-thiogalactopyranoside (IPTG).
   4575..4596    +  protein_bind   CAP binding site: CAP binding activates transcription in the presence of cAMP. E. coli catabolite activator protein
   4611..4641    +  promoter       lac promoter: promoter for the E. coli lac operon
   4649..4665    +  protein_bind   lac operator: The lac repressor binds to the lac operator to inhibit transcription in E. coli. This inhibition can be relieved by adding lactose or isopropyl-β-D-thiogalactopyranoside (IPTG). lac repressor encoded by lacI
   4953..5034    -  polyA_signal   SV40 poly(A) signal: SV40 polyadenylation signal
   5057..5140    -  CDS            large T antigen (fragment): large T antigen from SV40 (simian virus 40)
   5154..5750    -  CDS            pac: PUAC_STRAD - Protein predicted: Swiss-Prot protein existence level 4. Detoxification of puromycin. From Streptomyces alboniger.
   5823..5933    -  CDS            VP48: 3 tandem repeats of the minimal activation domain of herpes simplex virus VP16 (Cheng et al., 2013)
   5863..6560    -  CDS            rtTA3 (fragment): reverse tetracycline transactivator 3 activates expression from Tet-responsive promoters in the presence of doxycycline
   6613..6824    -  promoter       EF-1α core promoter: core promoter for human elongation factor EF-1α
   6825..7204    -  enhancer       CMV enhancer: human cytomegalovirus immediate early enhancer
>Addgene plasmid #222557 | pPB-cT3G-cERP2-MSX1 | addgene full sequence | sequence record 439856 | Addgene NGS Result
ATCACCTCGAGTTTACTCCCTATCAGTGATAGAGAACGTATGAAGAGTTTACTCCCTATCAGTGATAGAG
AACGTATGCAGACTTTACTCCCTATCAGTGATAGAGAACGTATAAGGAGTTTACTCCCTATCAGTGATAG
AGAACGTATGACCAGTTTACTCCCTATCAGTGATAGAGAACGTATCTACAGTTTACTCCCTATCAGTGAT
AGAGAACGTATATCCAGTTTACTCCCTATCAGTGATAGAGAACGTATAAGCTTGCCTATATAAGCAGAGC
TCGTTTAGTGAACCGTCAGATCGCCTGGAGACGCCATCCACGCTGTTTTGACCTCCATAGAAGACACCGG
GACCGATCCAGCCTACCACAAGTTTGTACAAAAAAGCAGGCTGCCACCATGGCCCCCGCGGCAGATATGA
CCTCTCTTCCCTTAGGAGTTAAGGTCGAAGATTCTGCGTTTGGTAAACCCGCTGGTGGCGGGGCCGGGCA
AGCTCCTTCCGCTGCTGCTGCGACTGCTGCGGCAATGGGAGCAGATGAAGAAGGAGCTAAACCAAAGGTC
AGCCCCAGTCTGCTTCCATTTTCCGTCGAAGCACTGATGGCAGATCATAGAAAACCCGGCGCTAAAGAAA
GTGCACTCGCCCCATCTGAAGGAGTCCAAGCAGCCGGCGGAAGTGCTCAACCTCTCGGAGTTCCCCCAGG
TTCCCTTGGCGCGCCAGATGCCCCAAGCTCTCCTAGACCCTTGGGGCATTTTAGTGTCGGTGGCCTTCTG
AAACTTCCCGAGGACGCTCTGGTGAAGGCTGAATCCCCTGAGAAACCAGAAAGAACGCCATGGATGCAAT
CTCCACGGTTTTCACCACCACCCGCTAGAAGGCTCTCCCCGCCTGCATGTACTTTAAGGAAGCATAAAAC
TAATAGAAAACCTAGAACCCCTTTTACTACAGCACAACTTCTCGCTCTCGAACGTAAATTTAGGCAGAAA
CAATATCTCAGTATTGCTGAACGGGCTGAATTTTCAAGTTCCCTGTCACTTACAGAAACACAAGTCAAAA
TCTGGTTTCAAAATCGACGAGCGAAAGCCAAACGACTTCAGGAAGCCGAACTCGAAAAGTTGAAAATGGC
AGCTAAACCTATGCTTCCGCCTGCAGCTTTTGGACTTAGTTTTCCACTGGGCGGACCAGCCGCAGTGGCA
GCTGCCGCCGGCGCAAGCTTGTATGGAGCTTCCGGGCCGTTTCAAAGAGCAGCATTACCGGTTGCACCAG
TCGGCCTGTATACTGCACACGTAGGTTATTCCATGTATCATTTAACTTGAACCCAGCTTTCTTGTACAAA
GTGGTATACCCATACGATGTTCCAGATTACGCTTAGTAATGAGAAATACTCAGAAGATGTCACTCACCAT
AGTCCGCAGTGAAAGATAAATGATCCATATTTAGTTCTCCTTCTTGTTTTAGAGCTAGAAATAGCAAGTA
GGCCACTGAGCAAGAACTATGAATGAGATCTTTAGACATATTGCGGCCGCTTTCTCCGCGATCCAGACAT
GATAAGATACATTGATGAGTTTGGACAAACCAAAACTAGAATGCAGTGAAAAAAATGCCTTATTTGTGAA
ATTTGTGATGCTATTGCCTTATTTGTAACCATTATAAGCTGCAATAAACAAGTTATCTATAACAAGAAAA
TATATATATAATAAGTTATCACGTAAGTAGAACATGAAATAACAATATAATTATCGTATGAGTTAAATCT
TAAAAGTCACGTAAAAGATAATCATGCGTCATTTTGACTCACGCGGTCGTTATAGTTCAAAATCAGTGAC
ACTTACCGCATTGACAAGCACGCCTCACGGGAGCTCCAAGCGGCGACTGAGATGTCCTAAATGCACAGCG
ACGGATTCGCGCTATTTAGAAAGAGAGAGCAATATTTCAAGAATGCATGCGTCAATTTTACGCAGACTAT
CTTTCTAGGGTTAAGAATTCACTGGCCGTCGTTTTACAACGTCGTGACTGGGAAAACCCTGGCGTTACCC
AACTTAATCGCCTTGCAGCACATCCCCCTTTCGCCAGCTGGCGTAATAGCGAAGAGGCCCGCACCGATCG
CCCTTCCCAACAGTTGCGCAGCCTGAATGGCGAATGGCGCCTGATGCGGTATTTTCTCCTTACGCATCTG
TGCGGTATTTCACACCGCATATGGTGCACTCTCAGTACAATCTGCTCTGATGCCGCATAGTTAAGCCAGC
CCCGACACCCGCCAACACCCGCTGACGCGCCCTGACGGGCTTGTCTGCTCCCGGCATCCGCTTACAGACA
AGCTGTGACCATGTCTCCGGGAGCTGCATGTGTCAGAGGTTTTCACCGTCATCACCGAAACACGCGAGTT
CGAAAGGGCCTCGTGATACGCCTATTTTTATAGGTTAATGTCATGATAATAATGGTTTCTTAGACGTCAG
GTGGCACTTTTCGGGGAAATGTGCGCGGAACCCCTATTTGTTTATTTTTCTAAATACATTCAAATATGTA
TCCGCTCATGAGACAATAACCCTGATAAATGCTTCAATAATATTGAAAAAGGAAGAGTATGAGTATTCAA
CATTTCCGTGTCGCCCTTATTCCCTTTTTTGCGGCATTTTGCCTTCCTGTTTTTGCTCACCCAGAAACGC
TGGTGAAAGTAAAAGATGCTGAAGATCAGTTGGGTGCACGAGTGGGTTACATCGAACTGGATCTCAACAG
CGGTAAGATCCTTGAGAGTTTTCGCCCCGAAGAACGTTTTCCAATGATGAGCACTTTTAAAGTTCTGCTA
TGTGGCGCGGTATTATCCCGTATTGACGCCGGGCAAGAGCAACTCGGTCGCCGCATACACTATTCTCAGA
ATGACTTGGTTGAGTACTCACCAGTCACAGAAAAGCATCTTACGGATGGCATGACAGTAAGAGAATTATG
CAGTGCTGCCATAACCATGAGTGATAACACTGCGGCCAACTTACTTCTGACAACGATCGGAGGACCGAAG
GAGCTAACCGCTTTTTTGCACAACATGGGGGATCATGTAACTCGCCTTGATCGTTGGGAACCGGAGCTGA
ATGAAGCCATACCAAACGACGAGCGTGACACCACGATGCCTGTAGCAATGGCAACAACGTTGCGCAAACT
ATTAACTGGCGAACTACTTACTCTAGCTTCCCGGCAACAATTAATAGACTGGATGGAGGCGGATAAAGTT
GCAGGACCACTTCTGCGCTCGGCCCTTCCGGCTGGCTGGTTTATTGCTGATAAATCTGGAGCCGGTGAGC
GTGGTTCACGCGGTATCATTGCAGCACTGGGGCCAGATGGTAAGCCCTCCCGTATCGTAGTTATCTACAC
GACGGGGAGTCAGGCAACTATGGATGAACGAAATAGACAGATCGCTGAGATAGGTGCCTCACTGATTAAG
CATTGGTAACTGTCAGACCAAGTTTACTCATATATACTTTAGATTGATTTAAAACTTCATTTTTAATTTA
AAAGGATCTAGGTGAAGATCCTTTTTGATAATCTCATGACCAAAATCCCTTAACGTGAGTTTTCGTTCCA
CTGAGCGTCAGACCCCGTAGAAAAGATCAAAGGATCTTCTTGAGATCCTTTTTTTCTGCGCGTAATCTGC
TGCTTGCAAACAAAAAAACCACCGCTACCAGCGGTGGTTTGTTTGCCGGATCAAGAGCTACCAACTCTTT
TTCCGAAGGTAACTGGCTTCAGCAGAGCGCAGATACCAAATACTGTTCTTCTAGTGTAGCCGTAGTTAGG
CCACCACTTCAAGAACTCTGTAGCACCGCCTACATACCTCGCTCTGCTAATCCTGTTACCAGTGGCTGCT
GCCAGTGGCGATAAGTCGTGTCTTACCGGGTTGGACTCAAGACGATAGTTACCGGATAAGGCGCAGCGGT
CGGGCTGAACGGGGGGTTCGTGCACACAGCCCAGCTTGGAGCGAACGACCTACACCGAACTGAGATACCT
ACAGCGTGAGCTATGAGAAAGCGCCACGCTTCCCGAAGGGAGAAAGGCGGACAGGTATCCGGTAAGCGGC
AGGGTCGGAACAGGAGAGCGCACGAGGGAGCTTCCAGGGGGAAACGCCTGGTATCTTTATAGTCCTGTCG
GGTTTCGCCACCTCTGACTTGAGCGTCGATTTTTGTGATGCTCGTCAGGGGGGCGGAGCCTATGGAAAAA
CGCCAGCAACGCGGCCTTTTTACGGTTCCTGGCCTTTTGCTGGCCTTTTGCTCACATGTTCTTTCCTGCG
TTATCCCCTGATTCTGTGGATAACCGTATTACCGCCTTTGAGTGAGCTGATACCGCTCGCCGCAGCCGAA
CGACCGAGCGCAGCGAGTCAGTGAGCGAGGAAGCGGATGAGCGCCCAATACGCAAACCGCCTCTCACCGC
GCGTTGGCCGATTCATTAATGCAGCTGGCACGACAGGTTTCCCGACTGGAAAGCGGGCAGTGAGCGCAAC
GCAAACCGCCTCTCCCCGCGCGTTGGCCGATTCATTAATGCAGCTGGCACGACAGGTTTCCCGACTGGAA
AGCGGGCAGTGAGCGCAACGCAATTAATGTGAGTTAGCTCACTCATTAGGCACCCCAGGCTTTACACTTT
ATGCTTCCGGCTCGTATGTTGTGTGGAATTGTGAGCGGATAACAATTTCACACAGGAAACAGCTATGACC
ATGATTACGCCAAGGTCGACTTAACCCTAGAAAGATAATCATATTGTGACGTACGTTAAAGATAATCATG
CGTAAAATTGACGCATGTGTTTTATCGGTCTGTATATCGAGGTTTATTTATTAATTTGAATAGATATTAA
GTTTTATTATATTTACACTTACATACTAATAATAAATTCAACAAACAATTTATTTATGTTTATTTATTTA
TTAAAAAAAAACAAAAACTCAAAATTTCTTCTATAAAGTAACAAAACTTTTAGCAGTGAAAAAAATGCTT
TATTTGTGAAATTTGTGATGCTATTGCTTTATTTGTAACCATTATAAGCTGCAATAAACAAGTTAACAAC
AACAATTGCATTCATTTTATGTTTCAGGTTCAGGGGGAGGTGTGGGAGGTTTTTTAAAGCAAGTAAAACC
TCTACAAATGTGGTATGGCTGATTATGATCCTCTGGAGATTCATGCGCCAGGTTTTCTGGTCATGCACCA
CGTTCGTGGGCCCTCAGGAACCTCCACGTCAGCGGTAACTGTGAAGCCCAGTCGCTCGTAAAAAGGAAGA
TTCCGGGGAGCACTGGTTTCGAGGAACGCCGGCACGCCAGCCCGTTCCGCGGCCTCAACACCAGGAAGAA
CGACAGCGCTTCCCAAACCTTTACCTTGGTGATCTGGGCTGACACCGACAGTGGCAAGAAACCACGCAGG
CTCCTTTGGTCTATGAGGAGCCAGCAAGCCCTCCATTTGCTGTTGTGCCGCCAACCTACTCCCTGACAGC
TCGGCCATCCGCGGACCTATTTCCGCGAACACTGCGCCGGCTTCGACGCTTTCCGGAGTAGTCCAGACCG
CAACTGCGGCACCATCGTCCGCAACCCAAACTTTACCAATGTCCAGACCCACGCGCGTAAGAAACAGCTC
TTGCAACTCAGTTACCCTCTCTATGTGTCTGTCCGGATCTACGGTATGGCGGGTCGCTGGATAATCTGCA
AATGCTGCGGCAAGTGTTCGGACAGCCCGTGGTACATCGTCACGGGTAGCGAGCCTAACAGTGGGCTTAT
ATTCCGTCATGGGGCCGGGGTTCTCCTCCACGTCGCCGGCCTGCTTCAGCAGGCTGAAGTTGGTGGCGCC
GCTGCCCCCGGGGAGCATGTCAAGGTCAAAATCGTCAAGAGCGTCAGCAGGCAGCATATCAAGGTCAAAG
TCGTCAAGGGCATCGGCTGGGAGCATGTCTAAGTCAAAATCGTCAAGGGCGTCGGTCGGCCCGCCGCTTT
CGCACTTTAGCTGTTTCTCCAGGCCACATATGATTAGTTCCAGGCCGAAAAGGAAGGCAGGTTCGGCTCC
CTGCCGGTCGAACAGCTCAATTGCTTGTTTCAGAAGTGGGGGCATAGAATCGGTGGTAGGTGTCTCTCTT
TCCTCTTTTGCTACTTGATGCTCCTGTTCCTCCAATACGCAGCCCAGTGTAAAGTGGCCCACGGCGGACA
GAGCGTACAGTGCGTTCTCCAGGGAGAAGCCTTGCTGACACAGGAACGCGAGCTGATTTTCCAGGGTTTC
GTACTGTTTCTCTGTTGGGCGGGTGCCGAGATGCACTTTAGCCCCGTCACGATGTGAGAGGAGAGCACAG
CGGTATGACTTGGCGTTGTTCCGCAGAAAGTCTTGCCATGACTCGCCTTCCAGGGGGCAGGAGTGGGTAT
GATGCCTGTCCAGCATCTCGATTGGCAGGGCATCGAGCAGGGCCCGCTTGTTCTTCACGTGCCAGTACAG
GGTAGGCTGCTCAACTCCCAGCTTTTGAGCGAGTTTCCTTGTCGTCAGGCCTTCGATACCGACTCCATTG
AGTAATTCCAGAGCAGAGTTTATGACTTTGCTCTTGTCCAGTCTAGACATCTTATCGTCATCGTCTTTGT
AATCCATGGTGGCGGATCCCGCGTCACGACACCTGTGTTCTGGCGGCAAACCCGTTGCGAAAAAGAACGT
TCACGGCGACTACTGCACTTATATACGGTTCTCCCCCACCCTCGGGAAAAAGGCGGAGCCAGTACACGAC
ATCACTTTCCCAGTTTACCCCGCGCCACCTTCTCTAGGCACCGGTTCAATTGCCGACCCCTCCCCCCAAC
TTCTCGGGCACTGTGGGCCATGTGCGCTCTGCCCCATGGTAATAGCCATGACTAATACGTAGATGTACTG
CCAAGTAGGAAAGTGCCATAAGGTCATGTACTGGGCATAATGCCAGGCGGGCCATTTACCGTCATTGACG
TCAATAGGGGGCGTACTTGGCATATGATACACTTGATGTACTGCCAAGTGGGCAGTTTACCGTAAATACT
CCACCCATTGACGTCAATGGAAAGTGCCTATTGGCGTTACTATGGGAACATACGTCATTATTGACGTCAA
TGGGCGGGGGTCGTTGGGCGGTCAGCCAGGCGGGCCATTTACCGTAAGTTATGTAACGCGGAACTCCATA
TATGGGCTATGAACTAATGACCCCGTAATTGATTACTATTAATAACTAGTCAATAATCAATGTCATAAGC
TCTAATCGCATAATCGAGCTAAGAGCGATTAATATGCTTAGCTAGCTTAGCTAAGCTAGATTTCTCTATT
CTCCCACAATATATAGCAGCTATTAGCTTAGCAGTCCGAATACGATCGTCCACGATCCATAAGCGTAACA
CATTTGAGTAGCGACTGACGGGCACCGGAGCCACTCGAGTGGAATT
